>Addgene plasmid #186855 | pTRE3G-human cGAS:154-522aa-HA | addgene full sequence | sequence record 366046 | Addgene NGS Result
GTTCATAGCCCATATATGGAGTTCCGCGTTACATAACTTACGGTAAATGGCCCGCCTGGCTGACCGCCCA
ACGACCCCCGCCCATTGACGTCAATAATGACGTATGTTCCCATAGTAACGCCAATAGGGACTTTCCATTG
ACGTCAATGGGTGGAGTATTTACGGTAAACTGCCCACTTGGCAGTACATCAAGTGTATCATATGCCAAGT
ACGCCCCCTATTGACGTCAATGACGGTAAATGGCCCGCCTGGCATTATGCCCAGTACATGACCTTATGGG
ACTTTCCTACTTGGCAGTACATCTACGTATTAGTCATCGCTATTACCATGGTGATGCGGTTTTGGCAGTA
CATCAATGGGCGTGGATAGCGGTTTGACTCACGGGGATTTCCAAGTCTCCACCCCATTGACGTCAATGGG
AGTTTGTTTTGGCACCAAAATCAACGGGACTTTCCAAAATGTCGTAACAACTCCGCCCCATTGACGCAAA
TGGGCGGTAGGCGTGTACGGTGGGAGGTCTATATAAGCAGAGCTCAATAAAAGAGCCCACAACCCCTCAC
TCGGCGCGCCAGTCTTCCGATAGACTGCGTCGCCCGGGTACCCGTATTCCCAATAAAGCCTCTTGCTGTT
TGCATCCGAATCGTGGTCTCGCTGTTCCTTGGGAGGGTCTCCTCTGAGTGATTGACTACCCACGACGGGG
GTCTTTCATTTGGGGGCTCGTCCGGGATTTGGAGACCCCTGCCCAGGGACCACCGACCCACCACCGGGAG
GTAAGCTGGCCAGCAACTTATCTGTGTCTGTCCGATTGTCTAGTGTCTATGTTTGATGTTATGCGCCTGC
GTCTGTACTAGTTAGCTAACTAGCTCTGTATCTGGCGGACCCGTGGTGGAACTGACGAGTTCTGAACACC
CGGCCGCAACCCTGGGAGACGTCCCAGGGACTTTGGGGGCCGTTTTTGTGGCCCGACCTGAGGAAGGGAG
TCGATGTGGAATCCGACCCCGTCAGGATATGTGGTTCTGGTAGGAGACGAGAACCTAAAACAGTTCCCGC
CTCCGTCTGAATTTTTGCTTTCGGTTTGGAACCGAAGCCGCGCGTCTTGTCTGCTGCAGCGCTGCAGCAT
CGTTCTGTGTTGTCTCTGTCTGACTGTGTTTCTGTATTTGTCTGAAAATTAGGGCCAGACTGTTACCACT
CCCTTAAGTTTGACCTTAGGTCACTGGAAAGATGTCGAGCGGATCGCTCACAACCAGTCGGTAGATGTCA
AGAAGAGACGTTGGGTTACCTTCTGCTCTGCAGAATGGCCAACCTTTAACGTCGGATGGCCGCGAGACGG
CACCTTTAACCGAGACCTCATCACCCAGGTTAAGATCAAGGTCTTTTCACCTGGCCCGCATGGACACCCA
GACCAGGTCCCCTACATCGTGACCTGGGAAGCCTTGGCTTTTGACCCCCCTCCCTGGGTCAAGCCCTTTG
TACACCCTAAGCCTCCGCCTCCTCTTCCTCCATCCGCCCCGTCTCTCCCCCTTGAACCTCCTCGTTCGAC
CCCGCCTCGATCCTCCCTTTATCCAGCCCTCACTCCTTCTCTAGGCGCCGGAATTGAAGATCTCGATGAG
GCCCTTTCGTCTTCACTCGAGTTTACTCCCTATCAGTGATAGAGAACGTATGAAGAGTTTACTCCCTATC
AGTGATAGAGAACGTATGCAGACTTTACTCCCTATCAGTGATAGAGAACGTATAAGGAGTTTACTCCCTA
TCAGTGATAGAGAACGTATGACCAGTTTACTCCCTATCAGTGATAGAGAACGTATCTACAGTTTACTCCC
TATCAGTGATAGAGAACGTATATCCAGTTTACTCCCTATCAGTGATAGAGAACGTATGTCGAGGTAGGCG
TGTACGGTGGGCGCCTATAAAAGCAGAGCTCGTTTAGTGAACCGTCAGATCGCCTGGAGCAATTCCACAA
CACTTTTGTCTTATACTTGGATCCGCCACCATGGTACGGAGGGATGCGGCGCCTGGGGCCTCGAAGCTCC
GGGCGGTTTTGGAGAAGTTGAAGCTCAGCCGCGATGATATCTCCACGGCGGCGGGGATGGTGAAAGGGGT
TGTGGACCACCTGCTGCTCAGACTGAAGTGCGACTCCGCGTTCAGAGGCGTCGGGCTGCTGAACACCGGG
AGCTACTATGAGCACGTGAAGATTTCTGCACCTAATGAATTTGATGTCATGTTTAAACTGGAAGTCCCCA
GAATTCAACTAGAAGAATATTCCAACACTCGTGCATATTACTTTGTGAAATTTAAAAGAAATCCGAAAGA
AAATCCTCTGAGTCAGTTTTTAGAAGGTGAAATATTATCAGCTTCTAAGATGCTGTCAAAGTTTAGGAAA
ATCATTAAGGAAGAAATTAACGACATTAAAGATACAGATGTCATCATGAAGAGGAAAAGAGGAGGGAGCC
CTGCTGTAACACTTCTTATTAGTGAAAAAATATCTGTGGATATAACCCTGGCTTTGGAATCAAAAAGTAG
CTGGCCTGCTAGCACCCAAGAAGGCCTGCGCATTCAAAACTGGCTTTCAGCAAAAGTTAGGAAGCAACTA
CGACTAAAGCCATTTTACCTTGTACCCAAGCATGCAAAGGAAGGAAATGGTTTCCAAGAAGAAACATGGC
GGCTATCCTTCTCTCACATCGAAAAGGAAATTTTGAACAATCATGGAAAATCTAAAACGTGCTGTGAAAA
CAAAGAAGAGAAATGTTGCAGGAAAGATTGTTTAAAACTAATGAAATACCTTTTAGAACAGCTGAAAGAA
AGGTTTAAAGACAAAAAACATCTGGATAAATTCTCTTCTTATCATGTGAAAACTGCCTTCTTTCACGTAT
GTACCCAGAACCCTCAAGACAGTCAGTGGGACCGCAAAGACCTGGGCCTCTGCTTTGATAACTGCGTGAC
ATACTTTCTTCAGTGCCTCAGGACAGAAAAACTTGAGAATTATTTTATTCCTGAATTCAATCTATTCTCT
AGCAACTTAATTGACAAAAGAAGTAAAGAATTTCTGACAAAGCAAATTGAATATGAAAGAAACAATGAGT
TTCCAGTTTTTGATGAATTTTACCCATACGATGTTCCAGATTACGCTTGAGCGGCCGCGCCGGCGGGCCC
GAATTCTACCGGGTAGGGGAGGCGCTTTTCCCAAGGCAGTCTGGAGCATGCGCTTTAGCAGCCCCGCTGG
GCACTTGGCGCTACACAAGTGGCCTCTGGCCTCGCACACATTCCACATCCACCGGTAGGCGCCAACCGGC
TCCGTTCTTTGGTGGCCCCTTCGCGCCACCTTCTACTCCTCCCCTAGTCAGGAAGTTCCCCCCCGCCCCG
CAGCTCGCGTCGTGCAGGACGTGACAAATGGAAGTAGCACGTCTCACTAGTCTCGTGCAGATGGACAGCA
CCGCTGAGCAATGGAAGCGGGTAGGCCTTTGGGGCAGCGGCCAATAGCAGCTTTGCTCCTTCGCTTTCTG
GGCTCAGAGGCTGGGAAGGGGTGGGTCCGGGGGCGGGCTCAGGGGCGGGCTCAGGGGCGGGGCGGGCGCC
CGAAGGTCCTCCGGAGGCCCGGCATTCTGCACGCTTCAAAAGCGCACGTCTGCCGCGCTGTTCTCCTCTT
CCTCATCTCCGGGCCTTTCGACCTGCAGCCCAAGCTTACCATGACCGAGTACAAGCCCACGGTGCGCCTC
GCCACCCGCGACGACGTCCCCAGGGCCGTACGCACCCTCGCCGCCGCGTTCGCCGACTACCCCGCCACGC
GCCACACCGTCGATCCGGACCGCCACATCGAGCGGGTCACCGAGCTGCAAGAACTCTTCCTCACGCGCGT
CGGGCTCGACATCGGCAAGGTGTGGGTCGCGGACGACGGCGCCGCGGTGGCGGTCTGGACCACGCCGGAG
AGCGTCGAAGCGGGGGCGGTGTTCGCCGAGATCGGCCCGCGCATGGCCGAGTTGAGCGGTTCCCGGCTGG
CCGCGCAGCAACAGATGGAAGGCCTCCTGGCGCCGCACCGGCCCAAGGAGCCCGCGTGGTTCCTGGCCAC
CGTCGGCGTCTCGCCCGACCACCAGGGCAAGGGTCTGGGCAGCGCCGTCGTGCTCCCCGGAGTGGAGGCG
GCCGAGCGCGCCGGGGTGCCCGCCTTCCTGGAGACCTCCGCGCCCCGCAACCTCCCCTTCTACGAGCGGC
TCGGCTTCACCGTCACCGCCGACGTCGAGGTGCCCGAAGGACCGCGCACCTGGTGCATGACCCGCAAGCC
CGGTGCCTGACGCCCGCCCCACGACCCGCAGCGCCCGACCGAAAGGAGCGCACGACCCCATGCATCGGCG
TCTCGAGATATCAGTGGTCCAGGCTCTAGTTTTGACTCAACAATATCACCAGCTGAAGCCTATAGAGTAC
GAGCCATAGATAAAATAAAAGATTTTATTTAGTCTCCAGAAAAAGGGGGGAATGAAAGACCCCACCTGTA
GGTTTGGCAAGCTAGCTTAAGTAACGCCATTTTGCAAGGCATGGAAAAATACATAACTGAGAATAGAGAA
GTTCAGATCAAGGTCAGGAACAGATGGAACAGGGTCGACCCTAGAGAACCATCAGATGTTTCCAGGGTGC
CCCAAGGACCTGAAATGACCCTGTGCCTTATTTGAACTAACCAATCAGTTCGCTTCTCGCTTCTGTTCGC
GCGCTTCTGCTCCCCGAGCTCAATAAAAGAGCCCACAACCCCTCACTCGGGGCGCCAGTCCTCCGATTGA
CTGAGTCGCCCGGGTACCCGTGTATCCAATAAACCCTCTTGCAGTTGCATCCGACTTGTGGTCTCGCTGT
TCCTTGGGAGGGTCTCCTCTGAGTGATTGACTACCCGTCAGCGGGGGTCTTTCATTTGGGGGCTCGTCCG
GGATCGGGAGACCCCTGCCCAGGGACCACCGACCCACCACCGGGAGGTAAGCTGGCTGCCTCGCGCGTTT
CGGTGATGACGGTGAAAACCTCTGACACATGCAGCTCCCGGAGACGGTCACAGCTTGTCTGTAAGCGGAT
GCCGGGAGCAGACAAGCCCGTCAGGGCGCGTCAGCGGGTGTTGGCGGGTGTCGGGGCGCAGCCATGACCC
AGTCACGTAGCGATAGCGGAGTGTAGATCCGGCTGTGGAATGTGTGTCAGTTAGGGTGTGGAAAGTCCCC
AGGCTCCCCAGCAGGCAGAAGTATGCAAAGCATGCATCTCAATTAGTCAGCAACCAGGTGTGGAAAGTCC
CCAGGCTCCCCAGCAGGCAGAAGTATGCAAAGCATGCATCTCAATTAGTCAGCAACCATAGTCCCGCCCC
TAACTCCGCCCATCCCGCCCCTAACTCCGCCCAGTTCCGCCCATTCTCCGCCCCATGGCTGACTAATTTT
TTTTATTTATGCAGAGGCCGAGGCCGCCTCGGCCTCTGAGCTATTCCAGAAGTAGTGAGGAGGCTTTTTT
GGAGGCCTAGGCTTTTGCAAAAAGCTTACTGGCTTAACTATGCGGCATCAGAGCAGATTGTACTGAGAGT
GCACCATATGCGGTGTGAAATACCGCACAGATGCGTAAGGAGAAAATACCGCATCAGGCGCTCTTCCGCT
TCCTCGCTCACTGACTCGCTGCGCTCGGTCGTTCGGCTGCGGCGAGCGGTATCAGCTCACTCAAAGGCGG
TAATACGGTTATCCACAGAATCAGGGGATAACGCAGGAAAGAACATGTGAGCAAAAGGCCAGCAAAAGGC
CAGGAACCGTAAAAAGGCCGCGTTGCTGGCGTTTTTCCATAGGCTCCGCCCCCCTGACGAGCATCACAAA
AATCGACGCTCAAGTCAGAGGTGGCGAAACCCGACAGGACTATAAAGATACCAGGCGTTTCCCCCTGGAA
GCTCCCTCGTGCGCTCTCCTGTTCCGACCCTGCCGCTTACCGGATACCTGTCCGCCTTTCTCCCTTCGGG
AAGCGTGGCGCTTTCTCATAGCTCACGCTGTAGGTATCTCAGTTCGGTGTAGGTCGTTCGCTCCAAGCTG
GGCTGTGTGCACGAACCCCCCGTTCAGCCCGACCGCTGCGCCTTATCCGGTAACTATCGTCTTGAGTCCA
ACCCGGTAAGACACGACTTATCGCCACTGGCAGCAGCCACTGGTAACAGGATTAGCAGAGCGAGGTATGT
AGGCGGTGCTACAGAGTTCTTGAAGTGGTGGCCTAACTACGGCTACACTAGAAGGACAGTATTTGGTATC
TGCGCTCTGCTGAAGCCAGTTACCTTCGGAAAAAGAGTTGGTAGCTCTTGATCCGGCAAACAAACCACCG
CTGGTAGCGGTGGTTTTTTTGTTTGCAAGCAGCAGATTACGCGCAGAAAAAAAGGATCTCAAGAAGATCC
TTTGATCTTTTCTACGGGGTCTGACGCTCAGTGGAACGAAAACTCACGTTAAGGGATTTTGGTCATGAGA
TTATCAAAAAGGATCTTCACCTAGATCCTTTTAAATTAAAAATGAAGTTTTAAATCAATCTAAAGTATAT
ATGAGTAAACTTGGTCTGACAGTTACCAATGCTTAATCAGTGAGGCACCTATCTCAGCGATCTGTCTATT
TCGTTCATCCATAGTTGCCTGACTCCCCGTCGTGTAGATAACTACGATACGGGAGGGCTTACCATCTGGC
CCCAGTGCTGCAATGATACCGCGAGACCCACGCTCACCGGCTCCAGATTTATCAGCAATAAACCAGCCAG
CCGGAAGGGCCGAGCGCAGAAGTGGTCCTGCAACTTTATCCGCCTCCATCCAGTCTATTAATTGTTGCCG
GGAAGCTAGAGTAAGTAGTTCGCCAGTTAATAGTTTGCGCAACGTTGTTGCCATTGCTGCAGGCATCGTG
GTGTCACGCTCGTCGTTTGGTATGGCTTCATTCAGCTCCGGTTCCCAACGATCAAGGCGAGTTACATGAT
CCCCCATGTTGTGCAAAAAAGCGGTTAGCTCCTTCGGTCCTCCGATCGTTGTCAGAAGTAAGTTGGCCGC
AGTGTTATCACTCATGGTTATGGCAGCACTGCATAATTCTCTTACTGTCATGCCATCCGTAAGATGCTTT
TCTGTGACTGGTGAGTACTCAACCAAGTCATTCTGAGAATAGTGTATGCGGCGACCGAGTTGCTCTTGCC
CGGCGTCAACACGGGATAATACCGCGCCACATAGCAGAACTTTAAAAGTGCTCATCATTGGAAAACGTTC
TTCGGGGCGAAAACTCTCAAGGATCTTACCGCTGTTGAGATCCAGTTCGATGTAACCCACTCGTGCACCC
AACTGATCTTCAGCATCTTTTACTTTCACCAGCGTTTCTGGGTGAGCAAAAACAGGAAGGCAAAATGCCG
CAAAAAAGGGAATAAGGGCGACACGGAAATGTTGAATACTCATACTCTTCCTTTTTCAATATTATTGAAG
CATTTATCAGGGTTATTGTCTCATGAGCGGATACATATTTGAATGTATTTAGAAAAATAAACAAATAGGG
GTTCCGCGCACATTTCCCCGAAAAGTGCCACCTGACGTCTAAGAAACCATTATTATCATGACATTAACCT
ATAAAAATAGGCGTATCACGAGGCCCTTTCGTCTTCAAGAATTAGCTTGGCCATTGCATACGTTGTATCC
ATATCATAATATGTACATTTATATTGGCTCATGTCCAACATTACCGCCATGTTGACATTGATTATTGACT
AGTTATTAATAGTAATCAATTACGGGGTCATTA
Features (pLannotate 1.2.2; 19 found; start..end, strand, type, name):
    331..534     +  promoter       CMV promoter: human cytomegalovirus (CMV) immediate early promoter
    535..710     +  LTR            5' LTR (truncated): truncated long terminal repeat from Moloney murine sarcoma virus
    832..1106    +  misc_feature   MESV Ψ (fragment): packaging signal of murine embryonic stem cell virus
   1173..1589    +  CDS            gag (truncated): truncated Moloney murine leukemia virus (MMLV) gag gene lacking the start codon
   1629..1978    +  promoter       TRE3GV promoter: 3rd-generation Tet-responsive promoter that can be activated by binding of Tet-On® 3G, optimized for retroviral and lentiviral vectors
   1934..3100    +  CDS            CGAS (fragment): CGAS_HUMAN - Also known as C6orf150 From Homo sapiens (Human).
   3101..3128    +  CDS            3xHA (fragment): three tandem HA epitope tags
   3161..3660    +  promoter       PGK promoter: mouse phosphoglycerate kinase 1 promoter
   3681..4280    +  CDS            PuroR: puromycin N-acetyltransferase; pac from Streptomyces alboniger; confers resistance to puromycin
   4347..4419    +  CDS            env (fragment): murine leukemia virus gPr80 envelope polyprotein precursor; env; proteolytically cleaved into gp70SU and p15TM subunits
   4461..4886    +  LTR            3' LTR (ΔU3): self-inactivating 3' long terminal repeat (LTR) from Moloney murine leukemia virus
   4955..4995    +  CDS            rop (fragment): Rop protein, which maintains plasmids at low copy number; rop
   5097..5135    +  misc_feature   bom (fragment): basis of mobility region from pBR322
   5152..5481    +  promoter       SV40 promoter: SV40 enhancer and early promoter
   5487..5588    +  misc_feature   bom (fragment): basis of mobility region from pBR322
   5774..6362    -  rep_origin     ori: high-copy-number ColE1/pMB1/pBR322/pUC origin of replication
   6533..7393    -  CDS            AmpR: β-lactamase; bla; confers resistance to ampicillin, carbenicillin, and related antibiotics
   7394..7498    -  promoter       AmpR promoter: bla
   7684..330     +  enhancer       CMV enhancer (across the origin): human cytomegalovirus immediate early enhancer
