[The description below was written by a language model from this plasmid's Addgene catalogue record and pLannotate feature annotations shown in this document.]
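Description:
pTRE3G-human cGAS:154-522aa-HA is a self-inactivating gammaretroviral transfer vector built on the pRetroX-TRE3G backbone, designed for doxycycline-dependent expression of a truncated human cGAS in mammalian cells after retroviral transduction. In bacteria it is maintained through a high-copy ColE1/pUC-type origin and selected with ampicillin via the β-lactamase gene. The sequenced plasmid is about 7.7 kb.

The viral genome is transcribed in packaging cells from a hybrid 5' element in which the CMV enhancer and promoter are fused to a truncated 5' LTR. This is followed by a packaging signal and a truncated gag region lacking its start codon, which together support efficient encapsidation of the RNA. The 3' LTR carries a U3 deletion, so the integrated provirus has no active LTR promoter and expression depends on the internal promoters. The first of these is TRE3G, a third-generation Tet-responsive promoter that is silent until bound by the Tet-On 3G transactivator in the presence of doxycycline. The transactivator is not encoded here and must be supplied separately. TRE3G drives a Kozak-initiated open reading frame encoding human cGAS residues 154–522, an N-terminal truncation (cGASdeltaN), with a C-terminal HA epitope tag for detection. Downstream, a mouse PGK promoter expresses puromycin N-acetyltransferase for selection of transduced cells.

The associated work concerns species-specific self-DNA detection by mammalian cGAS enzymes, and the construct suits inducible expression of the truncated protein for comparison with other cGAS variants. The catalogue's Entrez Gene link to Adamts1 conflicts with both the insert name and the sequence annotation, which identify cGAS, and appears to be an error.
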