Addgene plasmid #186855: pTRE3G-human cGAS:154-522aa-HA
Purpose: Doxycycline-dependent expression of human cGAS gene in mammalian cells by retroviral transduction
Depositing lab: Jonathan Kagan. Depositing organization: Boston Children's Hospital. Publication: Species-specific self-DNA detection mechanisms by mammalian cyclic GMP-AMP synthases. Mosallanejad K, Kennedy SN, Bahleda KM, Slavik KM, Zhou W, Govande AA, Hancks DC, Kranzusch PJ, Kagan JC. Sci Immunol. 2023 Jan 20;8(79):eabp9765. doi: 10.1126/sciimmunol.abp9765. Epub 2023 Jan 20. PubMed 36662885.
Backbone
  Vector backbone: pRetroX-TRE3G Vector
  Backbone manufacturer: Takara Bio
  Backbone size w/o insert (bp): 6600
  Vector type: Retroviral
  Selectable markers: Puromycin
Growth in bacteria
  Bacterial resistance: Ampicillin, 100 μg/mL
  Growth temperature: 37°C
  Growth strain: NEB Stable
  Copy number: High Copy
Gene/Insert
  Gene/Insert name: Human cGAS truncation mutant (154-522 a.a.) with C-terminal HA tag (alt names: cGAS; cGASdeltaN)
  Species: H. sapiens (human), Synthetic
  Insert size (bp): 1146
  Mutation: N-terminal truncation
  Entrez Gene: Adamts1 (a.k.a. ADAM-TS1, ADAMTS, ADAMTS-1, C3-C5, METH-1, METH1)
  Promoter: TRE3G
  Tag / fusion protein: HA (C terminal on insert)
  Cloning method: Ligation Independent Cloning
  Sequencing primers: 5′ pCEP_Fw (agagctcgtttagtgaaccg); 3′ MSCV_Rv (cagcggggctgctaaagcgcatgc)
Terms and licenses: Academic/Nonprofit Terms; Industry Terms: Not Available to Industry
Depositor comments: Contains Kozak sequence (gccacc) before start codon. Please visit https://www.biorxiv.org/content/10.1101/2022.03.09.483681v2 for bioRxiv preprint.
How to cite: pTRE3G-human cGAS:154-522aa-HA was a gift from Jonathan Kagan (Addgene plasmid # 186855 ; http://n2t.net/addgene:186855 ; RRID:Addgene_186855)
